>Addgene plasmid #19054 | pEGFP C3-Lats1-PY1+2 mutant | addgene partial sequence | sequence record 24951 | EGFP-C 5'-CATGGTCCTGCTGGAGTTCGTG-3'
CCGCGGNNCTCTCGGCNGGACGAGCTGTCAGTACTCAGATCTCGAGCTCAAGCTTCGAATTCTGCAGTCG
ACGGTACCAATGAAGAGGAGTGAAAAGCCAGAAGGATATAGACAAATGAGGCCTAAGACCTTTCCTGCCA
GTAACTATACTGTCAGTAGCCGGCAAATGTTACAAGAAATTCGGGAATCCCTTAGGAATTTATCTAAACC
ATCTGATGCTGCTAAGGCTGAGCATAACATGAGTAAAATGTCAACCGAAGATCCTCGACAAGTCAGAAAT
CCACCCAAATTTGGGACGCATCATAAAGCCTTGCAGGAAATTCGAAACTCTCTGCTTCCATTTGCAAATG
AAACAAATTCTTCTCGGAGTACTTCAGAAGTTAATCCACAAATGCTTCAAGACTTGCAAGCTGCTGGATT
TGATGAGGATATGGTTATACAAGCTCTTCAGAAAACTAACAACAGAAGTATAGAAGCAGCAATTGAATTC
ATTAGTAAAATGAGTTACCAAGATCCTCGACGAGAGCAGATGGCTGCAGCAGCTGCCAGACCTATTAATG
CCAGCATGAAACCAGGGAATGTGCAGCAATCAGTTAACCGCAAACAGAGCTGGAAAGGTTCTAAAGAATC
CTTAGTTCCTCAGAGGCATGGCCCGCCACTAGGAGAAAGTGTGGCCTATCATTCTGAGAGTCCCAACTCA
CAGACAGATGTAGGAAGACCTTTGTCTGGATCTGGTATATCAGCATTTGTTCAGCTCACCTANCACGGAC
AGAGAGTGACCCCCACCCCCCCTCCGCANGGTGTGNTCGTCACCCTCNAGAGGCAANGCCCNCCCCGTCA
AGGACTCCCTCTGCCTNAGNACANA
