[The description below was written by a language model from this plasmid's Addgene catalogue record.]
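Description:
pEGFP C3-Lats1-PY1+2 mutant is a mammalian expression plasmid built on the Clontech pEGFP-C3 backbone (about 4.7 kb without insert). It carries a roughly 3.4 kb human LATS1 (large tumor suppressor kinase 1, also known as WARTS) coding sequence cloned between the KpnI and XbaI sites. Because the C-series EGFP vectors place the multiple cloning site downstream of the fluorescent protein, the kinase is produced as a fusion with EGFP at its N terminus, so its expression and subcellular localisation can be followed by fluorescence or detected with anti-GFP reagents. The plasmid is maintained at high copy in standard E. coli strains under kanamycin selection. The same backbone provides neomycin resistance, allowing G418 selection of stably transfected mammalian cells. The record does not name the promoter or include a feature table. pEGFP-C vectors generally use the CMV immediate-early promoter, but that is not confirmed here.

The insert carries two point mutations, tyrosine 376 to alanine (PY1) and tyrosine 559 to alanine (PY2). Each removes the critical tyrosine of a PPxY-type ("PY") motif. Such motifs are the classical ligands of WW domains, like those found in YAP, so the double mutant is expected to be impaired in WW domain-mediated binding. The associated study concerns regulation of the apoptotic function of YAP by the Mst2 and Lats kinases. This fits use of the construct as a binding-deficient comparison to wild-type Lats1 in interaction, phosphorylation and cell-death assays in transfected mammalian cells.
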