Addgene plasmid #19054: pEGFP C3-Lats1-PY1+2 mutant
Depositing lab: Marius Sudol. Depositing organization: Geisinger Health Center. Publication: Mst2 and Lats kinases regulate apoptotic function of Yes kinase-associated protein (YAP). Oka T, Mazack V, Sudol M. J Biol Chem. 2008 Oct 10;283(41):27534-27546. doi: 10.1074/jbc.M804380200. Epub 2008 Jul 17. PubMed 18640976.
Backbone
  Vector backbone: pEGFP-C3
  Backbone manufacturer: Clontech
  Backbone size w/o insert (bp): 4700
  Vector type: Mammalian Expression
  Selectable markers: Neomycin (select with G418)
Growth in bacteria
  Bacterial resistance: Kanamycin, 50 μg/mL
  Growth temperature: 37°C
  Growth strain: DH5alpha
  Copy number: High Copy
Gene/Insert
  Gene/Insert name: Large tumor suppressor kinase 1, N mutant (alt name: Lats1, N-mutant)
  Species: H. sapiens (human)
  Insert size (bp): 3393
  Mutation: PY1 mutant, (Tyrosine 376 changed to Alanine) and PY2 mutant (Tyrosine 559changed to Alanine)
  GenBank ID: NM_004690
  Entrez Gene: LATS1 (a.k.a. WARTS, wts)
  Tag / fusion protein: EGFP (N terminal on backbone)
  Cloning method: Restriction Enzyme; 5′ cloning site KpnI (unknown if destroyed); 3′ cloning site XbaI (unknown if destroyed)
  Sequencing primers: 5′ N/A
Terms and licenses: Academic/Nonprofit Terms; Industry Terms: Not Available to Industry
How to cite: pEGFP C3-Lats1-PY1+2 mutant was a gift from Marius Sudol (Addgene plasmid # 19054 ; http://n2t.net/addgene:19054 ; RRID:Addgene_19054)
